Addgene plasmid #37943: MSCV-N BRRF1
Depositing lab: Karl Munger. Depositing organization: Brigham and Women's Hospital. Publication: Interpreting cancer genomes using systematic host network perturbations by tumour virus proteins. Rozenblatt-Rosen O, Deo RC, Padi M, Adelmant G, Calderwood MA, Rolland T, Grace M, Dricot A, Askenazi M, Tavares M, Pevzner SJ, Abderazzaq F, Byrdsong D, Carvunis AR, Chen AA, Cheng J, Correll M, Duarte M, Fan C, Feltkamp MC, Ficarro SB, Franchi R, Garg BK, Gulbahce N, Hao T, Holthaus AM, James R, Korkhin A, Litovchick L, Mar JC, Pak TR, Rabello S, Rubio R, Shen Y, Singh S, Spangle JM, Tasan M, Wanamaker S, Webber JT, Roecklein-Canfield J, Johannsen E, Barabasi AL, Beroukhim R, Kieff E, Cusick ME, Hill DE, Munger K, Marto JA, Quackenbush J, Roth FP, DeCaprio JA, Vidal M. Nature. 2012 Jul 26;487(7408):491-5. 10.1038/nature11288 PubMed 22810586.
Backbone
  Vector backbone: MSCV-N FLAGHA
  Backbone size w/o insert (bp): 8162
  Total vector size (bp): 7592
  Vector type: Mammalian Expression, Retroviral
  Selectable markers: Puromycin
Growth in bacteria
  Bacterial resistance: Ampicillin, 100 μg/mL
  Growth temperature: 37°C
  Growth strain: DH5alpha
  Copy number: Low Copy
Gene/Insert
  Gene/Insert name: BRRF1 (alt name: HHV BRRF1)
  Species: H. Herpesvirus 4 (EBV)
  Insert size (bp): 930
  GenBank ID: YP_401675.1
  Entrez Gene: BRRF1 (a.k.a. HHV4_BRRF1)
  Promoter: PKG
  Tag / fusion protein: Flag (N terminal on backbone); HA (N terminal on backbone)
  Cloning method: Gateway Cloning
  Sequencing primers: 5′ LXSN 5'; 3′ MSCV-N seq. rev
Resource information
  A portion of this plasmid was derived from a plasmid made by: E. Kieff lab
Terms and licenses: Academic/Nonprofit Terms; Industry Terms: Not Available to Industry
Depositor comments: Note that the Gateway cloning reaction has left several vector-based nucleotides in frame with the 3' end of the insert, leaving additional amino acid residues [PTFLYKVVR] fused to the C-terminus of translated protein.
How to cite: MSCV-N BRRF1 was a gift from Karl Munger (Addgene plasmid # 37943 ; http://n2t.net/addgene:37943 ; RRID:Addgene_37943)
