[The description below was written by a language model from this plasmid's Addgene catalogue record.]
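Description:
MSCV-N BRRF1 is a retroviral mammalian expression plasmid built on the MSCV-N FLAGHA backbone, a murine stem cell virus-type vector adapted for Gateway recombination cloning. It is propagated in E. coli under ampicillin selection and is recorded as low copy. Transduced or transfected mammalian cells are selected with puromycin. The total size is listed as 7592 bp, which is smaller than the stated 8162 bp for the empty backbone. This fits with replacement of the Gateway destination cassette by the shorter insert during recombination, although the record does not say so. No feature table is provided, so individual elements such as the LTRs, packaging signal and bacterial origin are not documented here.

The payload is the 930 bp BRRF1 open reading frame of Epstein-Barr virus (human herpesvirus 4), derived in part from material from another laboratory. It is fused at its N terminus to tandem Flag and HA epitope tags supplied by the backbone. The depositor notes that the Gateway reaction left vector-derived nucleotides in frame at the 3' end of the insert, so the translated protein carries nine extra residues at its C terminus. The record lists the promoter as "PKG", probably meaning the PGK promoter. In MSCV-type vectors PGK typically drives the puromycin marker while the 5' LTR drives the insert, but the record does not specify this arrangement.

The plasmid belongs to a collection of tagged tumour virus proteins made for systematic study of how viral proteins perturb host cell networks. The dual Flag-HA tag suits stable expression followed by tandem affinity purification and detection of host interaction partners.
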