>Addgene plasmid #37943 | MSCV-N BRRF1 | addgene partial sequence | sequence record 50677 | pLXSN-5
CTCACTCCTTCTCTAGGCGCCGGAATTAGATCTGCCACCATGGACTACAAGGATGACGATGACAAGCTCG
ATGGAGGATACCCATACGATGTTCCAGATTACGCTGCTCGAGGTTATCAAACAAGTTTGTACAAAAAAGT
TGGCATGGCTAGTAGTAACAGAGGAAATGCCCGACCATTAAAATCTTTCCTCCATGAGCTTTACCTGAAA
CACTATCCCGAAGTGGGGGATGTGGTGCATCTACTGAACACCATCGGGGTCGACTGCGACCTCCCACCTA
GCCACCCACTCCTGACAGCCCAGAGGGGGCTGTTCCTGGCAAGAGTCTTGCAGGCTGTACAGCAGCACAA
GCTGCTGGAAGACACCATCGTCCCCAAGATCTTAAAGAAGCTGGCTTATTTCTTAGAGCTGCTAAGCTAC
TACTCCCCCAAGGATGAACAGCGTGACATCGCCGAGGTTCTTGACCACCTCAAGACGAATCGGGACCTGG
GGCTGGACGACAGACTCTGGGCCCTGATTAGGAAACTGCGCCAAGACAGACACCATGCCTCTGTAAATGT
CCTCATGCCAGGAAGCGACTACACAGCCGTGTCGCTGCAGTACTACG
